Addgene plasmid #129645: pHis APEX2-eIF4A1
Purpose: Express APEX2 fusion to DEAD-box translation factor eIF4A1 in bacteria
Depositing lab: Nicholas Ingolia. Depositing organization: University of California, Berkeley. Publication: Proximity RNA Labeling by APEX-Seq Reveals the Organization of Translation Initiation Complexes and Repressive RNA Granules. Padron A, Iwasaki S, Ingolia NT. Mol Cell. 2019 Aug 22;75(4):875-887.e5. doi: 10.1016/j.molcel.2019.07.030. PubMed 31442426.
Backbone
  Vector backbone: pHis
  Vector type: Bacterial Expression
Growth in bacteria
  Bacterial resistance: Ampicillin, 100 μg/mL
  Growth temperature: 37°C
  Growth strain: DH5alpha
  Copy number: Unknown
Gene/Insert
  Gene/Insert name: eukaryotic translation initiation factor 4A1
  Species: H. sapiens (human)
  GenBank ID: NM_001416.4
  Entrez Gene: EIF4A1 (a.k.a. DDX2A, EIF-4A, EIF4A, eIF-4A-I, eIF4A-I)
  Tag / fusion protein: APEX2 (N terminal on backbone); 6xHis (N terminal on backbone)
Terms and licenses: Academic/Nonprofit Terms; Industry Terms: Not Available to Industry
How to cite: pHis APEX2-eIF4A1 was a gift from Nicholas Ingolia (Addgene plasmid # 129645 ; http://n2t.net/addgene:129645 ; RRID:Addgene_129645)
