[The description below was written by a language model from this plasmid's Addgene catalogue record and pLannotate feature annotations shown in this document.]
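Description:
pHis APEX2-eIF4A1 is a 7.5 kb bacterial expression plasmid built on the pHis backbone, a pET-style T7 vector, for producing recombinant human eIF4A1 fused to the APEX2 peroxidase in E. coli. It replicates from a ColE1/pMB1-type origin accompanied by the pBR322 bom region and the rop gene, which moderates copy number (the catalogue entry lists copy number as unknown). Selection is by ampicillin through the bla gene under its own promoter. An f1 phage origin is also present, and short remnants of the tetracycline resistance gene flank the lacI cassette as non-functional backbone fragments.

Expression is driven by a T7 promoter immediately followed by a lac operator and the strong T7 gene 10 ribosome binding site. The plasmid-borne lacI gene supplies repressor, so transcription is held off until induction with IPTG in a host that provides T7 RNA polymerase. The open reading frame begins with an N-terminal 6xHis tag for affinity purification, followed by APEX2, the engineered soybean ascorbate peroxidase used for proximity labeling. Next come an HIV Rev nuclear export signal, a sequence annotated as a partial TEV protease site, and the human EIF4A1 coding sequence, a DEAD-box RNA helicase of the eIF4F translation initiation complex. Downstream lie an attB2 Gateway site, a His-tag fragment and a short T7 gene 10-derived fragment before the T7 terminator. The record does not state whether these downstream elements are translated. The stated purpose is bacterial expression of the APEX2-eIF4A1 fusion, and the deposit is associated with work on proximity RNA labeling (APEX-Seq) of translation initiation complexes and RNA granules.
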