Features (pLannotate 1.2.2; 24 found; start..end, strand, type, name):
      1..589     +  rep_origin     ori: high-copy-number ColE1/pMB1/pBR322/pUC origin of replication
    775..914     -  misc_feature   bom: basis of mobility region from pBR322
   1016..1207    -  CDS            rop: Rop protein, which maintains plasmids at low copy number; rop
   1224..1604    +  CDS            YPB1_ECOLX: Protein predicted: Swiss-Prot protein existence level 4. From Escherichia coli.
   1676..1967    -  CDS            TcR (fragment): tetracycline efflux protein; tet; confers resistance to tetracycline
   1982..2003    -  protein_bind   CAP binding site: CAP binding activates transcription in the presence of cAMP. E. coli catabolite activator protein
   2016..3098    -  CDS            lacI: lac repressor; lacI; The lac repressor binds to the lac operator to inhibit transcription in E. coli. This inhibition can be relieved by adding lactose or isopropyl-β-D-thiogalactopyranoside (IPTG).
   3099..3176    -  promoter       lacI promoter: lacI
   3184..3463    -  CDS            TcR (fragment): tetracycline efflux protein; tet; confers resistance to tetracycline
   3491..3509    +  promoter       T7 promoter: promoter for bacteriophage T7 RNA polymerase
   3510..3534    +  protein_bind   lac operator: The lac repressor binds to the lac operator to inhibit transcription in E. coli. This inhibition can be relieved by adding lactose or isopropyl-β-D-thiogalactopyranoside (IPTG). lac repressor encoded by lacI
   3549..3571    +  RBS            RBS: efficient ribosome binding site from bacteriophage T7 gene 10 (Olins and Rangwala, 1989)
   3590..3606    +  CDS            capTEV™ (fragment): composite tag for in vivo biotinylation, TEV protease cleavage, and 6xHis tagging
   3608..4357    +  CDS            APEX2: soybean ascorbate peroxidase, engineered to serve as a monomeric tag for electron microscopy and live-cell proteomics (Lam et al., 2015) more active than the original APEX due to the A134P mutation
   4364..4390    +  CDS            NES: nuclear export signal from the HIV Rev protein (Fischer et al., 1995)
   4394..4413    +  CDS            TEV site (fragment): tobacco etch virus (TEV) protease recognition and cleavage site
   4418..5635    +  CDS            EIF4A1 (sequence partly withheld): IF4A1_HUMAN - Also known as DDX2A, EIF4A. Experimental evidence at protein level: Swiss-Prot protein existence level 1. ATP-dependent RNA helicase which is a subunit of the eIF4F complex involved in cap recognition and is required for mRNA binding to ribosome. In the current model of translation initiation, eIF4A unwinds RNA secondary structures in the 5'-UTR of mRNAs which is necessary to allow efficient binding of the small ribosomal subunit, and subsequent scanning for the initiator codon. From Homo sapiens (Human).
   5655..5679    -  protein_bind   attB2: mutant version of attB; recombination site for the Gateway® BP reaction BP Clonase™
   5693..5710    +  CDS            9xHis (fragment): 9xHis affinity tag
   5720..5769    +  CDS            SET1 (fragment): solubility-enhancement tag derived from T7 phage gene 10B
   5777..5824    +  terminator     T7 terminator: transcription terminator for bacteriophage T7 RNA polymerase
   5861..6289    +  rep_origin     f1 ori (sequence partly withheld): f1 bacteriophage origin of replication; arrow indicates direction of (+) strand synthesis
   6342..6446    +  promoter       AmpR promoter: bla
   6447..7307    +  CDS            AmpR: β-lactamase; bla; confers resistance to ampicillin, carbenicillin, and related antibiotics
>Addgene plasmid #129645 | pHis APEX2-eIF4A1 | addgene full sequence | sequence record 254973 | Addgene NGS Result
TTGAGATCCTTTTTTTCTGCGCGTAATCTGCTGCTTGCAAACAAAAAAACCACCGCTACCAGCGGTGGTT
TGTTTGCCGGATCAAGAGCTACCAACTCTTTTTCCGAAGGTAACTGGCTTCAGCAGAGCGCAGATACCAA
ATACTGTCCTTCTAGTGTAGCCGTAGTTAGGCCACCACTTCAAGAACTCTGTAGCACCGCCTACATACCT
CGCTCTGCTAATCCTGTTACCAGTGGCTGCTGCCAGTGGCGATAAGTCGTGTCTTACCGGGTTGGACTCA
AGACGATAGTTACCGGATAAGGCGCAGCGGTCGGGCTGAACGGGGGGTTCGTGCACACAGCCCAGCTTGG
AGCGAACGACCTACACCGAACTGAGATACCTACAGCGTGAGCTATGAGAAAGCGCCACGCTTCCCGAAGG
GAGAAAGGCGGACAGGTATCCGGTAAGCGGCAGGGTCGGAACAGGAGAGCGCACGAGGGAGCTTCCAGGG
GGAAACGCCTGGTATCTTTATAGTCCTGTCGGGTTTCGCCACCTCTGACTTGAGCGTCGATTTTTGTGAT
GCTCGTCAGGGGGGCGGAGCCTATGGAAAAACGCCAGCAACGCGGCCTTTTTACGGTTCCTGGCCTTTTG
CTGGCCTTTTGCTCACATGTTCTTTCCTGCGTTATCCCCTGATTCTGTGGATAACCGTATTACCGCCTTT
GAGTGAGCTGATACCGCTCGCCGCAGCCGAACGACCGAGCGCAGCGAGTCAGTGAGCGAGGAAGCGGAAG
AGCGCCTGATGCGGTATTTTCTCCTTACGCATCTGTGCGGTATTTCACACCGCAATGGTGCACTCTCAGT
ACAATCTGCTCTGATGCCGCATAGTTAAGCCAGTATACACTCCGCTATCGCTACGTGACTGGGTCATGGC
TGCGCCCCGACACCCGCCAACACCCGCTGACGCGCCCTGACGGGCTTGTCTGCTCCCGGCATCCGCTTAC
AGACAAGCTGTGACCGTCTCCGGGAGCTGCATGTGTCAGAGGTTTTCACCGTCATCACCGAAACGCGCGA
GGCAGCTGCGGTAAAGCTCATCAGCGTGGTCGTGAAGCGATTCACAGATGTCTGCCTGTTCATCCGCGTC
CAGCTCGTTGAGTTTCTCCAGAAGCGTTAATGTCTGGCTTCTGATAAAGCGGGCCATGTTAAGGGCGGTT
TTTTCCTGTTTGGTCACTGATGCCTCCGTGTAAGGGGGATTTCTGTTCATGGGGGTAATGATACCGATGA
AACGAGAGAGGATGCTCACGATACGGGTTACTGATGATGAACATGCCCGGTTACTGGAACGTTGTGAGGG
TAAACAACTGGCGGTATGGATGCGGCGGGACCAGAGAAAAATCACTCAGGGTCAATGCCAGCGCTTCGTT
AATACAGATGTAGGTGTTCCACAGGGTAGCCAGCAGCATCCTGCGATGCAGATCCGGAACATAATGGTGC
AGGGCGCTGACTTCCGCGTTTCCAGACTTTACGAAACACGGAAACCGAAGACCATTCATGTTGTTGCTCA
GGTCGCAGACGTTTTGCAGCAGCAGTCGCTTCACGTTCGCTCGCGTATCGGTGATTCATTCTGCTAACCA
GTAAGGCAACCCCGCCAGCCTAGCCGGGTCCTCAACGACAGGAGCACGATCATGCGCACCCGTGGGGCCG
CCATGCCGGCGATAATGGCCTGCTTCTCGCCGAAACGTTTGGTGGCGGGACCAGTGACGAAGGCTTGAGC
GAGGGCGTGCAAGATTCCGAATACCGCAAGCGACAGGCCGATCATCGTCGCGCTCCAGCGAAAGCGGTCC
TCGCCGAAAATGACCCAGAGCGCTGCCGGCACCTGTCCTACGAGTTGCATGATAAAGAAGACAGTCATAA
GTGCGGCGACGATAGTCATGCCCCGCGCCCACCGGAAGGAGCTGACTGGGTTGAAGGCTCTCAAGGGCAT
CGGTCGAGATCCCGGTGCCTAATGAGTGAGCTAACTTACATTAATTGCGTTGCGCTCACTGCCCGCTTTC
CAGTCGGGAAACCTGTCGTGCCAGCTGCATTAATGAATCGGCCAACGCGCGGGGAGAGGCGGTTTGCGTA
TTGGGCGCCAGGGTGGTTTTTCTTTTCACCAGTGAGACGGGCAACAGCTGATTGCCCTTCACCGCCTGGC
CCTGAGAGAGTTGCAGCAAGCGGTCCACGCTGGTTTGCCCCAGCAGGCGAAAATCCTGTTTGATGGTGGT
TAACGGCGGGATATAACATGAGCTGTCTTCGGTATCGTCGTATCCCACTACCGAGATATCCGCACCAACG
CGCAGCCCGGACTCGGTAATGGCGCGCATTGCGCCCAGCGCCATCTGATCGTTGGCAACCAGCATCGCAG
TGGGAACGATGCCCTCATTCAGCATTTGCATGGTTTGTTGAAAACCGGACATGGCACTCCAGTCGCCTTC
CCGTTCCGCTATCGGCTGAATTTGATTGCGAGTGAGATATTTATGCCAGCCAGCCAGACGCAGACGCGCC
GAGACAGAACTTAATGGGCCCGCTAACAGCGCGATTTGCTGGTGACCCAATGCGACCAGATGCTCCACGC
CCAGTCGCGTACCGTCTTCATGGGAGAAAATAATACTGTTGATGGGTGTCTGGTCAGAGACATCAAGAAA
TAACGCCGGAACATTAGTGCAGGCAGCTTCCACAGCAATGGCATCCTGGTCATCCAGCGGATAGTTAATG
ATCAGCCCACTGACGCGTTGCGCGAGAAGATTGTGCACCGCCGCTTTACAGGCTTCGACGCCGCTTCGTT
CTACCATCGACACCACCACGCTGGCACCCAGTTGATCGGCGCGAGATTTAATCGCCGCGACAATTTGCGA
CGGCGCGTGCAGGGCCAGACTGGAGGTGGCAACGCCAATCAGCAACGACTGTTTGCCCGCCAGTTGTTGT
GCCACGCGGTTGGGAATGTAATTCAGCTCCGCCATCGCCGCTTCCACTTTTTCCCGCGTTTTCGCAGAAA
CGTGGCTGGCCTGGTTCACCACGCGGGAAACGGTCTGATAAGAGACACCGGCATACTCTGCGACATCGTA
TAACGTTACTGGTTTCACATTCACCACCCTGAATTGACTCTCTTCCGGGCGCTATCATGCCATACCGCGA
AAGGTTTTGCGCCATTCGATGGTGTCCGGGATCTCGACGCTCTCCCTTATGCGACTCCTGCATTAGGAAG
CAGCCCAGTAGTAGGTTGAGGCCGTTGAGCACCGCCGCCGCAAGGAATGGTGCATGCAAGGAGATGGCGC
CCAACAGTCCCCCGGCCACGGGGCCTGCCACCATACCCACGCCGAAACAAGCGCTCATGAGCCCGAAGTG
GCGAGCCCGATCTTCCCCATCGGTGATGTCGGCGATATAGGCGCCAGCAACCGCACCTGTGGCGCCGGTG
ATGCCGGCCACGATGCGTCCGGCGTAGAGGATCGAGATCCAGATCTCGATCCCGCGAAATTAATACGACT
CACTATAGGGGAATTGTGAGCGGATAACAATTCCCCTCTAGAAATAATTTTGTTTAACTTTAAGAAGGAG
ATATACCATGGGCAGCAGCCATCATCATCATCATCACATGGGAAAGTCTTACCCAACTGTGAGTGCTGAT
TACCAGGACGCCGTTGAGAAGGCGAAGAAGAAGCTCAGAGGCTTCATCGCTGAGAAGAGATGCGCTCCTC
TAATGCTCCGTTTGGCATTCCACTCTGCTGGAACCTTTGACAAGGGCACGAAGACCGGTGGACCCTTCGG
AACCATCAAGCACCCTGCCGAACTGGCTCACAGCGCTAACAACGGTCTTGACATCGCTGTTAGGCTTTTG
GAGCCACTCAAGGCGGAGTTCCCTATTTTGAGCTACGCCGATTTCTACCAGTTGGCTGGCGTTGTTGCCG
TTGAGGTCACGGGTGGACCTAAGGTTCCATTCCACCCTGGAAGAGAGGACAAGCCTGAGCCACCACCAGA
GGGTCGCTTGCCCGATCCCACTAAGGGTTCTGACCATTTGAGAGATGTGTTTGGCAAAGCTATGGGGCTT
ACTGACCAAGATATCGTTGCTCTATCTGGGGGTCACACTATTGGAGCTGCACACAAGGAGCGTTCTGGAT
TTGAGGGTCCCTGGACCTCTAATCCTCTTATTTTCGACAACTCATACTTCACGGAGTTGTTGAGTGGTGA
GAAGGAAGGTCTCCTTCAGCTACCTTCTGACAAGGCTCTTTTGTCTGACCCTGTATTCCGCCCTCTCGTT
GACAAATATGCAGCGGACGAAGATGCCTTCTTTGCTGATTACGCTGAGGCTCACCAAAAGCTTTCCGAGC
TTGGGTTTGCTGATGCCCTGCAGCTGCCTCCCCTGGAGCGCCTGACCCTGGACGAAAACCTGTATTTTCA
GGGATCCATGTCTGCGAGCCAGGATTCCCGATCCAGAGACAATGGCCCCGATGGGATGGAGCCCGAAGGC
GTCATCGAGAGTAACTGGAATGAGATTGTTGACAGCTTTGATGACATGAACCTCTCGGAGTCCCTTCTCC
GTGGCATCTACGCCTATGGTTTTGAGAAGCCCTCTGCCATCCAGCAGCGAGCCATTCTACCTTGTATCAA
GGGTTATGATGTGATTGCTCAAGCCCAATCTGGGACTGGGAAAACGGCCACATTTGCCATATCGATTCTG
CAGCAGATTGAATTAGATCTAAAAGCCACCCAGGCCTTGGTCCTAGCACCCACTCGAGAATTGGCTCAGC
AGATACAGAAGGTGGTCATGGCACTAGGAGACTACATGGGCGCCTCCTGTCACGCCTGTATCGGGGGCAC
CAACGTGCGTGCTGAGGTGCAGAAACTGCAGATGGAAGCTCCCCACATCATCGTGGGTACCCCTGGCCGT
GTGTTTGATATGCTTAACCGGAGATACCTGTCCCCCAAATACATCAAGATGTTTGTACTGGATGAAGCTG
ACGAAATGTTAAGCCGTGGATTCAAGGACCAGATCTATGACATATTCCAAAAGCTCAACAGCAACACCCA
GGTAGTTTTGCTGTCAGCCACAATGCCTTCTGATGTGCTTGAGGTGACCAAGAAGTTCATGAGGGACCCC
ATTCGGATTCTTGTCAAGAAGGAA
[501 nt withheld, positions 5135-5635]
TAGAAGGGTGGGCGCGCCGACCCAGCTTTCTTGTACAAAGTGGTGATGTACCTCGAGCACCACCACCACC
ACCACTGAGATCCGGCTGCTAACAAAGCCCGAAAGGAAGCTGAGTTGGCTGCTGCCACCGCTGAGCAATA
ACTAGCATAACCCCTTGGGGCCTCTAAACGGGTCTTGAGGGGTTTTTTGCTGAAAGGAGGAACTATATCC
GGATTGGCGAATGGG
[124 nt withheld, positions 5861-5984]
C
[91 nt withheld, positions 5986-6076]
A
[49 nt withheld, positions 6078-6126]
CCTTTGACGTTGGAGTCCACGTTCTTT
[37 nt withheld, positions 6154-6190]
ACCCTATCTCGGTCTATTCTTTTGATTTATAAGGGATTTTGCCGATTTCGGCCTATTGGTTAAAAAATGA
GCTGATTTAACAAAAATTTAACGCGAATTTTAACAAAATATTAACGCTTACAATTTAGGTGGCACTTTTC
GGGGAAATGTGCGCGGAACCCCTATTTGTTTATTTTTCTAAATACATTCAAATATGTATCCGCTCATGAG
ACAATAACCCTGATAAATGCTTCAATAATATTGAAAAAGGAAGAGTATGAGTATTCAACATTTCCGTGTC
GCCCTTATTCCCTTTTTTGCGGCATTTTGCCTTCCTGTTTTTGCTCACCCAGAAACGCTGGTGAAAGTAA
AAGATGCTGAAGATCAGTTGGGTGCACGAGTGGGTTACATCGAACTGGATCTCAACAGCGGTAAGATCCT
TGAGAGTTTTCGCCCCGAAGAACGTTTTCCAATGATGAGCACTTTTAAAGTTCTGCTATGTGGCGCGGTA
TTATCCCGTATTGACGCCGGGCAAGAGCAACTCGGTCGCCGCATACACTATTCTCAGAATGACTTGGTTG
AGTACTCACCAGTCACAGAAAAGCATCTTACGGATGGCATGACAGTAAGAGAATTATGCAGTGCTGCCAT
AACCATGAGTGATAACACTGCGGCCAACTTACTTCTGACAACGATCGGAGGACCGAAGGAGCTAACCGCT
TTTTTGCACAACATGGGGGATCATGTAACTCGCCTTGATCGTTGGGAACCGGAGCTGAATGAAGCCATAC
CAAACGACGAGCGTGACACCACGATGCCTGCAGCAATGGCAACAACGTTGCGCAAACTATTAACTGGCGA
ACTACTTACTCTAGCTTCCCGGCAACAATTAATAGACTGGATGGAGGCGGATAAAGTTGCAGGACCACTT
CTGCGCTCGGCCCTTCCGGCTGGCTGGTTTATTGCTGATAAATCTGGAGCCGGTGAGCGTGGGTCTCGCG
GTATCATTGCAGCACTGGGGCCAGATGGTAAGCCCTCCCGTATCGTAGTTATCTACACGACGGGGAGTCA
GGCAACTATGGATGAACGAAATAGACAGATCGCTGAGATAGGTGCCTCACTGATTAAGCATTGGTAACTG
TCAGACCAAGTTTACTCATATATACTTTAGATTGATTTAAAACTTCATTTTTAATTTAAAAGGATCTAGG
TGAAGATCCTTTTTGATAATCTCATGACCAAAATCCCTTAACGTGAGTTTTCGTTCCACTGAGCGTCAGA
CCCCGTAGAAAAGATCAAAGGATCTTC
