>Addgene plasmid #129645 | pHis APEX2-eIF4A1 | depositor partial sequence | sequence record 248882 | APEX2-EIF4A1 fusion
ATGGGAAAGTCTTACCCAACTGTGAGTGCTGATTACCAGGACGCCGTTGAGAAGGCGAAGAAGAAGCTCA
GAGGCTTCATCGCTGAGAAGAGATGCGCTCCTCTAATGCTCCGTTTGGCATTCCACTCTGCTGGAACCTT
TGACAAGGGCACGAAGACCGGTGGACCCTTCGGAACCATCAAGCACCCTGCCGAACTGGCTCACAGCGCT
AACAACGGTCTTGACATCGCTGTTAGGCTTTTGGAGCCACTCAAGGCGGAGTTCCCTATTTTGAGCTACG
CCGATTTCTACCAGTTGGCTGGCGTTGTTGCCGTTGAGGTCACGGGTGGACCTAAGGTTCCATTCCACCC
TGGAAGAGAGGACAAGCCTGAGCCACCACCAGAGGGTCGCTTGCCCGATCCCACTAAGGGTTCTGACCAT
TTGAGAGATGTGTTTGGCAAAGCTATGGGGCTTACTGACCAAGATATCGTTGCTCTATCTGGGGGTCACA
CTATTGGAGCTGCACACAAGGAGCGTTCTGGATTTGAGGGTCCCTGGACCTCTAATCCTCTTATTTTCGA
CAACTCATACTTCACGGAGTTGTTGAGTGGTGAGAAGGAAGGTCTCCTTCAGCTACCTTCTGACAAGGCT
CTTTTGTCTGACCCTGTATTCCGCCCTCTCGTTGACAAATATGCAGCGGACGAAGATGCCTTCTTTGCTG
ATTACGCTGAGGCTCACCAAAAGCTTTCCGAGCTTGGGTTTGCTGATGCCCTGCAGCTGCCTCCCCTGGA
GCGCCTGACCCTGGACGAAAACCTGTATTTTCAGGGATCCATGTCTGCGAGCCAGGATTCCCGATCCAGA
GACAATGGCCCCGATGGGATGGAGCCCGAAGGCGTCATCGAGAGTAACTGGAATGAGATTGTTGACAGCT
TTGATGACATGAACCTCTCGGAGTCCCTTCTCCGTGGCATCTACGCCTATGGTTTTGAGAAGCCCTCTGC
CATCCAGCAGCGAGCCATTCTACCTTGTATCAAGGGTTATGATGTGATTGCTCAAGCCCAATCTGGGACT
GGGAAAACGGCCACATTTGCCATATCGATTCTGCAGCAGATTGAATTAGATCTAAAAGCCACCCAGGCCT
TGGTCCTAGCACCCACTCGAGAATTGGCTCAGCAGATACAGAAGGTGGTCATGGCACTAGGAGACTACAT
GGGCGCCTCCTGTCACGCCTGTATCGGGGGCACCAACGTGCGTGCTGAGGTGCAGAAACTGCAGATGGAA
GCTCCCCACATCATCGTGGGTACCCCTGGCCGTGTGTTTGATATGCTTAACCGGAGATACCTGTCCCCCA
AATACATCAAGATGTTTGTACTGGATGAAGCTGACGAAATGTTAAGCCGTGGATTCAAGGACCAGATCTA
TGACATATTCCAAAAGCTCAACAGCAACACCCAGGTAGTTTTGCTGTCAGCCACAATGCCTTCTGATGTG
CTTGAGGTGACCAAGAAGTTCATGAGGGACCCCATTCGGATTCTTGTCAAGAAGGAA
[501 nt withheld, positions 1528-2028]
TGA
